>Addgene plasmid #67384 | pDEST14-ARL4D | addgene partial sequence | sequence record 118973 | T7 5'-TAATACGACTCACTATAGGG-3'
AAAAAGCAGGCTTAGAAGGAGATAGAACCATGGGGAACCACTTGACTGAGATGGCGCCCACTGCCTCCTC
CTTCTTGCCCCACTTCCAAGCCCTGCATGTCGTGGTCATTGGGCTGGACTCTGCTGGAAAGACCTCCCTC
CTTTACCGCCTCAAGTTCAAGGAGTTTGTCCAGAGTGTCCCCACCAAAGGCTTCAACACCGAGAAGATCC
GGGTGCCCCTCGGGGGATCGCGTGGCATCACCTTCCAAGTGTGGGACGTCGGGGGGCAGGAGAAGCTGCG
ACCACTGTGGCGCTCTTATACCCGCCGGACAGACGGTCTAGTGTTTGTGGTGGACGCTGCGGAGGCTGAG
CGGCTGGAGGAAGCCAAGGTGGAGTTGCACCGAATCAGCCGGGCCTCGGACAACCAGGGCGTGCCAGTGC
TGGTGCTGGCCAACAAGCAGGACCAGCCCGGGGCACTGAGCGCTGCTGAGGTGGAGAAGAGGCTGGCAGT
CCGAGAGCTAGCAGCCGCCACTCTCACTCATGTGCAAGGCTGCAGCGCTGTGGACGGTCTGGGCCTGCAG
CAGGGCCTTGAGCGCCTCTATGAGATGATCCTCAAGAGGAAGAAGGCAGCTCGGGGTGGCAAGAAGAGAC
GGTGATAGGACCCAGCTTTCTTGTACAAAGTGGTGATGATCCGGCTGCTAACAAAGCCCGAAAGGAAGCT
GAGTTGGCTGCTGCCACCGCTGAGCAATAACTAGCATAACCCCTTGGGGCCTCTAAACGGGTCTTGAGGG
GTTTTTTGCTGAAAGGAGGAACTATATCCGGATATCCACAGGACGGGTGTGGTCGCCATGATCGCGTAGT
CGATAGTGGCTCCAAGTAGCGAAGCGAGCAGGACTGGGCGGCGGCCAAAGCGGTCGGACAGTGCTCCGAG
AACGGGTGCGCATAGAAATTGCATCAACGCATATAGCGCTAGCAGCAC
