[The description below was written by a language model from this plasmid's Addgene catalogue record.]
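Description:
pDEST14-ARL4D is a bacterial expression plasmid built on the pDEST14 Gateway destination backbone, designed to produce human ARL4D (also known as ARF4L or ARL6), a member of the ARF family of small regulatory GTPases, in E. coli. The open reading frame was introduced by Gateway recombination, so it is expected to be flanked by the att sites left behind by that reaction. The plasmid is maintained at high copy in standard cloning strains and selected with ampicillin. The record does not include a feature table, so the origin of replication and other backbone elements are not itemised.

Expression is driven by a T7 promoter, with a T7 terminator downstream as implied by the recorded sequencing primers. Transcription therefore depends on T7 RNA polymerase, which is normally supplied by an expression host carrying an inducible copy of that polymerase rather than by the cloning strain used for propagation. The stated purpose is expression of the native protein, and no epitope or purification tag is listed, consistent with an untagged product. This can matter for ARF family proteins, whose termini contribute to function.

The insert differs from the reference sequence at three positions. An A to C change at base 272 produces an N91T substitution, while the changes at bases 327 (T to G) and 390 (C to G) are silent. Users should bear the N91T change in mind when interpreting biochemical results. The plasmid belongs to a wider toolbox of constructs for expressing or knocking down human ARF, ARL and SAR GTPases, and is suited to making recombinant ARL4D for purification and in vitro studies.
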