Addgene plasmid #67384: pDEST14-ARL4D
Purpose: Expression of native hArl4D in E. coli
Depositing lab: Richard Kahn. Depositing organization: Emory University. Publication: Tool box: Plasmids for the expression or knockdown of human ARF Family GTPases (ARF/ARL/SAR) and their co-expression in bacteria with N-myristoyltransferases. Kerr SC, Kahn RA. Cell Logist. 2015 Sep 21;5(3):e1090523. doi: 10.1080/21592799.2015.1090523. eCollection 2015 Jul-Sep. PubMed 27057421.
Backbone
  Vector backbone: pDEST14
  Backbone manufacturer: Life Technologies
  Vector type: Bacterial Expression
Growth in bacteria
  Bacterial resistance: Ampicillin, 100 μg/mL
  Growth temperature: 37°C
  Growth strain: DH5alpha
  Copy number: High Copy
Gene/Insert
  Gene/Insert name: ARL4D (alt name: pRK16s-D14)
  Species: H. sapiens (human)
  Mutation: bp 272 A to C; N91T mutation; bp 327 T to G; silent mutation; bp 390 C to G; silent mutation
  Entrez Gene: ARL4D (a.k.a. ARF4L, ARL6)
  Promoter: T7
  Cloning method: Gateway Cloning
  Sequencing primers: 5′ T7; 3′ T7-term
Terms and licenses: Academic/Nonprofit Terms; Industry Terms: Not Available to Industry
How to cite: pDEST14-ARL4D was a gift from Richard Kahn (Addgene plasmid # 67384 ; http://n2t.net/addgene:67384 ; RRID:Addgene_67384)
